Addgene plasmid #119907: epB_UbC_CymRV5-nls-Halox2_DEx4
Purpose: ePiggyBac mammalian expression plasmid for CymR-Halo fusion
Depositing lab: Orion Weiner. Depositing organization: University of California, San Francisco (UCSF). Publication: Live-cell imaging reveals enhancer-dependent Sox2 transcription in the absence of enhancer proximity. Alexander JM, Guan J, Li B, Maliskova L, Song M, Shen Y, Huang B, Lomvardas S, Weiner OD. Elife. 2019 May 24;8. pii: 41769. doi: 10.7554/eLife.41769. PubMed 31124784.
Backbone
  Vector backbone: ePiggyBac-UbC
  Backbone size w/o insert (bp): 5180
  Total vector size (bp): 7697
  Modifications to backbone: 4x RNA destabilizing element (UUAUUUAUU) in 3'UTR
  Vector type: Mammalian Expression
Growth in bacteria
  Bacterial resistance: Ampicillin, 100 μg/mL
  Growth temperature: 37°C
  Growth strain: DH5alpha
  Copy number: High Copy
Gene/Insert
  Gene/Insert name: CymRV5-nls-Halox2
  Species: Synthetic
  Insert size (bp): 2517
Terms and licenses: Academic/Nonprofit Terms; Industry Terms: Not Available to Industry
Depositor comments: Plasmid contains ICP22 NLS with a single aa change that does not affect function. Sequence: RRPAVRSPPLGTRKRK. Please visit https://www.biorxiv.org/content/10.1101/409672v1 for bioRxiv preprint.
How to cite: epB_UbC_CymRV5-nls-Halox2_DEx4 was a gift from Orion Weiner (Addgene plasmid # 119907 ; http://n2t.net/addgene:119907 ; RRID:Addgene_119907)
