[The description below was written by a language model from this plasmid's Addgene catalogue record and pLannotate feature annotations shown in this document.]
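Description:
epB_UbC_CymRV5-nls-Halox2_DEx4 is a 7.7 kb mammalian expression plasmid built on the ePiggyBac-UbC backbone, a piggyBac transposon-style vector intended for delivering an expression cassette into mammalian cells. The feature tables do not annotate the transposon terminal repeats, and neither the tables nor the catalogue fields list a mammalian selection marker. In bacteria it is maintained at high copy through a ColE1/pUC-type origin and selected with ampicillin via the β-lactamase gene. The backbone also carries an f1 origin, lac promoter/operator remnants, a lacZα fragment and flanking T3 and T7 promoters, typical of a pBluescript-like cloning vector. The two annotated sequence records (depositor and repository sequencing) are the same length and show the same features in the same order, differing only in their start coordinate.

The payload is a synthetic 2.5 kb open reading frame driven by the human ubiquitin C promoter and terminated by an SV40 polyadenylation signal. It sits between attB1 and attB2 sites, indicating insertion by Gateway recombination. The encoded fusion joins CymR, the Pseudomonas putida cumate repressor, to a V5 epitope tag, a nuclear localisation signal derived from herpes simplex virus ICP22 (carrying one amino-acid change that the depositor reports does not affect function), and two tandem HaloTag domains, which bind chloroalkane-linked ligands covalently. Four copies of an AU-rich RNA destabilising element are placed in the 3' UTR, which would be expected to lower transcript stability and hence steady-state protein levels. The associated study concerns live-cell imaging of enhancer and Sox2 locus behaviour, consistent with using this DNA-binding Halo fusion as a labelled nuclear tag for CymR-binding operator sites placed in the genome, although the record itself states only that it expresses the CymR-Halo fusion.
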