Features (pLannotate 1.2.2; 22 found; start..end, strand, type, name):
     24..128     +  promoter       AmpR promoter: bla
    129..989     +  CDS            AmpR: β-lactamase; bla; confers resistance to ampicillin, carbenicillin, and related antibiotics
   1160..1748    +  rep_origin     ori: high-copy-number ColE1/pMB1/pBR322/pUC origin of replication
   1931..2023    +  CDS            lacI (fragment): lac repressor; lacI; The lac repressor binds to the lac operator to inhibit transcription in E. coli. This inhibition can be relieved by adding lactose or isopropyl-β-D-thiogalactopyranoside (IPTG).
   2036..2057    +  protein_bind   CAP binding site: CAP binding activates transcription in the presence of cAMP. E. coli catabolite activator protein
   2072..2102    +  promoter       lac promoter: promoter for the E. coli lac operon
   2110..2126    +  protein_bind   lac operator: The lac repressor binds to the lac operator to inhibit transcription in E. coli. This inhibition can be relieved by adding lactose or isopropyl-β-D-thiogalactopyranoside (IPTG). lac repressor encoded by lacI
   2171..2189    +  promoter       T3 promoter: promoter for bacteriophage T3 RNA polymerase
   2553..2571    +  enhancer       CMV enhancer (fragment): human cytomegalovirus immediate early enhancer
   2578..3788    +  promoter       UbC promoter: human ubiquitin C promoter
   3805..3829    +  protein_bind   attB1: mutant version of attB; recombination site for the Gateway® BP reaction BP Clonase™
   3891..4499    +  CDS            cymR: CYMR_PSEPU - Experimental evidence at transcript level: Swiss-Prot protein existence level 2. Involved in the repression of the cym and cmt operons which are responsible of the p-cymene degradation. From Pseudomonas putida (Arthrobacter siderocapsulatus).
   4500..4541    +  CDS            V5 tag: epitope tag from simian virus 5
   4548..4628    +  CDS            ICP22 (fragment): ICP22_HHV11 - Experimental evidence at protein level: Swiss-Prot protein existence level 1. Functions as a general transcriptional regulator of cellular and viral mRNAs mainly by mediating changes on the host RNA polymerase II. One change, which is UL13 independent, is the rapid loss of Pol II forms bearing Ser-2 phosphorylation. A second change, which is UL13 dependent, is the appearance of an intermediate form of Pol II that differs from the normal hypo- and hyperphosphorylated forms. These Pol II modifications immediately inhibit host genome transcription, leading to cell cycle deregulation
   4620..5510    +  CDS            HaloTag®: modified bacterial dehalogenase that forms covalent bonds with chloroalkane derivatives
   5517..6407    +  CDS            HaloTag®: modified bacterial dehalogenase that forms covalent bonds with chloroalkane derivatives
   6442..6466    -  protein_bind   attB2: mutant version of attB; recombination site for the Gateway® BP reaction BP Clonase™
   6543..6626    +  CDS            large T antigen (fragment): large T antigen from SV40 (simian virus 40)
   6649..6770    +  polyA_signal   SV40 poly(A) signal: SV40 polyadenylation signal
   7054..7072    -  promoter       T7 promoter: promoter for bacteriophage T7 RNA polymerase
   7080..7235    +  CDS            lacZα (fragment): LacZα fragment of β-galactosidase; lacZ fragment
   7240..7668    +  rep_origin     f1 ori (sequence partly withheld): f1 bacteriophage origin of replication; arrow indicates direction of (+) strand synthesis
>Addgene plasmid #119907 | epB_UbC_CymRV5-nls-Halox2_DEx4 | depositor full sequence | sequence record 227447 | epB_UbC_CymRV5-nls-Halox2_DEx4 sequence 7697 bps
GTGGCACTTTTCGGGGAAATGTGCGCGGAACCCCTATTTGTTTATTTTTCTAAATACATTCAAATATGTA
TCCGCTCATGAGACAATAACCCTGATAAATGCTTCAATAATATTGAAAAAGGAAGAGTATGAGTATTCAA
CATTTCCGTGTCGCCCTTATTCCCTTTTTTGCGGCATTTTGCCTTCCTGTTTTTGCTCACCCAGAAACGC
TGGTGAAAGTAAAAGATGCTGAAGATCAGTTGGGTGCACGAGTGGGTTACATCGAACTGGATCTCAACAG
CGGTAAGATCCTTGAGAGTTTTCGCCCCGAAGAACGTTTTCCAATGATGAGCACTTTTAAAGTTCTGCTA
TGTGGCGCGGTATTATCCCGTATTGACGCCGGGCAAGAGCAACTCGGTCGCCGCATACACTATTCTCAGA
ATGACTTGGTTGAGTACTCACCAGTCACAGAAAAGCATCTTACGGATGGCATGACAGTAAGAGAATTATG
CAGTGCTGCCATAACCATGAGTGATAACACTGCGGCCAACTTACTTCTGACAACGATCGGAGGACCGAAG
GAGCTAACCGCTTTTTTGCACAACATGGGGGATCATGTAACTCGCCTTGATCGTTGGGAACCGGAGCTGA
ATGAAGCCATACCAAACGACGAGCGTGACACCACGATGCCTGTAGCAATGGCAACAACGTTGCGCAAACT
ATTAACTGGCGAACTACTTACTCTAGCTTCCCGGCAACAATTAATAGACTGGATGGAGGCGGATAAAGTT
GCAGGACCACTTCTGCGCTCGGCCCTTCCGGCTGGCTGGTTTATTGCTGATAAATCTGGAGCCGGTGAGC
GTGGGTCTCGCGGTATCATTGCAGCACTGGGGCCAGATGGTAAGCCCTCCCGTATCGTAGTTATCTACAC
GACGGGGAGTCAGGCAACTATGGATGAACGAAATAGACAGATCGCTGAGATAGGTGCCTCACTGATTAAG
CATTGGTAACTGTCAGACCAAGTTTACTCATATATACTTTAGATTGATTTAAAACTTCATTTTTAATTTA
AAAGGATCTAGGTGAAGATCCTTTTTGATAATCTCATGACCAAAATCCCTTAACGTGAGTTTTCGTTCCA
CTGAGCGTCAGACCCCGTAGAAAAGATCAAAGGATCTTCTTGAGATCCTTTTTTTCTGCGCGTAATCTGC
TGCTTGCAAACAAAAAAACCACCGCTACCAGCGGTGGTTTGTTTGCCGGATCAAGAGCTACCAACTCTTT
TTCCGAAGGTAACTGGCTTCAGCAGAGCGCAGATACCAAATACTGTCCTTCTAGTGTAGCCGTAGTTAGG
CCACCACTTCAAGAACTCTGTAGCACCGCCTACATACCTCGCTCTGCTAATCCTGTTACCAGTGGCTGCT
GCCAGTGGCGATAAGTCGTGTCTTACCGGGTTGGACTCAAGACGATAGTTACCGGATAAGGCGCAGCGGT
CGGGCTGAACGGGGGGTTCGTGCACACAGCCCAGCTTGGAGCGAACGACCTACACCGAACTGAGATACCT
ACAGCGTGAGCTATGAGAAAGCGCCACGCTTCCCGAAGGGAGAAAGGCGGACAGGTATCCGGTAAGCGGC
AGGGTCGGAACAGGAGAGCGCACGAGGGAGCTTCCAGGGGGAAACGCCTGGTATCTTTATAGTCCTGTCG
GGTTTCGCCACCTCTGACTTGAGCGTCGATTTTTGTGATGCTCGTCAGGGGGGCGGAGCCTATGGAAAAA
CGCCAGCAACGCGGCCTTTTTACGGTTCCTGGCCTTTTGCTGGCCTTTTGCTCACATGTTCTTTCCTGCG
TTATCCCCTGATTCTGTGGATAACCGTATTACCGCCTTTGAGTGAGCTGATACCGCTCGCCGCAGCCGAA
CGACCGAGCGCAGCGAGTCAGTGAGCGAGGAAGCGGAAGAGCGCCCAATACGCAAACCGCCTCTCCCCGC
GCGTTGGCCGATTCATTAATGCAGCTGGCACGACAGGTTTCCCGACTGGAAAGCGGGCAGTGAGCGCAAC
GCAATTAATGTGAGTTAGCTCACTCATTAGGCACCCCAGGCTTTACACTTTATGCTTCCGGCTCGTATGT
TGTGTGGAATTGTGAGCGGATAACAATTTCACACAGGAAACAGCTATGACCATGATTACGCCAAGCGCGC
AATTAACCCTCACTAAAGGGAACAAAAGCTGGAGCTCCACCGCGGGGCGCGCCGCAGCTAGATTAACCCT
AGAAAGATAGTCTGCGTAAAATTGACGCATGCATTCTTGAAATATTGCTCTCTCTTTCTAAATAGCGCGA
ATCCGTCGCTGTGCATTTAGGACATCTCAGTCGCCGCTTGGAGCTCCCGTGAGGCGTGCTTGTCAATGCG
GTAAGTGTCACTGATTTTGAACTATAACAACCGCGTGAGTCAAAATGACGCATGATTATCTTTTACGTGA
CTTTTAAGATTTAACTCATACGATAATTATATTGTTATTTCGTGTTCTACTTACGTGATAACTTATTATA
TATATATTTTCTTGTTATAGATATCCTTCTTCGACATTGATTATTGACTAGAGATCTGGCCTCCGCGCCG
GGTTTTGGCGCCTCCCGCGGGCGCCCCCCTCCTCACGGCGAGCGCTGCCACGTCAGACGAAGGGCGCAGC
GAGCGTCCTGATCCTTCCGCCCGGACGCTCAGGACAGCGGCCCGCTGCTCATAAGACTCGGCCTTAGAAC
CCCAGTATCAGCAGAAGGACATTTTAGGACGGGACTTGGGTGACTCTAGGGCACTGGTTTTCTTTCCAGA
GAGCGGAACAGGCGAGGAAAAGTAGTCCCTTCTCGGCGATTCTGCGGAGGGATCTCCGTGGGGCGGTGAA
CGCCGATGATTATATAAGGACGCGCCGGGTGTGGCACAGCTAGTTCCGTCGCAGCCGGGATTTGGGTCGC
GGTTCTTGTTTGTGGATCGCTGTGATCGTCACTTGGTGAGTAGCGGGCTGCTGGGCTGGCCGGGGCTTTC
GTGGCCGCCGGGCCGCTCGGTGGGACGGAAGCGTGTGGAGAGACCGCCAAGGGCTGTAGTCTGGGTCCGC
GAGCAAGGTTGCCCTGAACTGGGGGTTGGGGGGAGCGCAGCAAAATGGCGGCTGTTCCCGAGTCTTGAAT
GGAAGACGCTTGTGAGGCGGGCTGTGAGGTCGTTGAAACAAGGTGGGGGGCATGGTGGGCGGCAAGAACC
CAAGGTCTTGAGGCCTTCGCTAATGCGGGAAAGCTCTTATTCGGGTGAGATGGGCTGGGGCACCATCTGG
GGACCCTGACGTGAAGTTTGTCACTGACTGGAGAACTCGGTTTGTCGTCTGTTGCGGGGGCGGCAGTTAT
GCGGTGCCGTTGGGCAGTGCACCCGTACCTTTGGGAGCGCGCGCCCTCGTCGTGTCGTGACGTCACCCGT
TCTGTTGGCTTATAATGCAGGGTGGGGCCACCTGCCGGTAGGTGTGCGGTAGGCTTTTCTCCGTCGCAGG
ACGCAGGGTTCGGGCCTAGGGTAGGCTCTCCTGAATCGACAGGCGCCGGACCTCTGGTGAGGGGAGGGAT
AAGTGAGGCGTCAGTTTCTTTGGTCGGTTTTATGTACCTATCTTCTTAAGTAGCTGAAGCTCCGGTTTTG
AACTATGCGCTCGGGGTTGGCGAGTGTGTTTTGTGAAGTTTTTTAGGCACCTTTTGAAATGTAATCATTT
GGGTCAATATGTAATTTTCAGTGTTAGACTAGTAAATTGTCCGCTAAATTCTGGCCGTTTTTGGCTTTTT
TGTTAGACGAAGCTCGAGGATATCACAAGTTTGTACAAAAAAGCAGGCTTTAAAGGAACCAATTCAGTCG
ACTGGATCCGGTACCGAATTCGCGGCCGCCTAGCTAAACCATGTCACCTAAGAGAAGAACTCAGGCAGAG
AGAGCAATGGAAACTCAGGGGAAACTCATCGCAGCCGCACTCGGGGTCCTCAGAGAAAAGGGCTACGCAG
GATTCCGGATCGCCGATGTGCCAGGAGCAGCTGGTGTCTCACGCGGGGCTCAGAGCCACCATTTCCCTAC
CAAACTGGAGCTGCTCCTGGCAACATTTGAGTGGCTGTATGAACAGATCACTGAGAGGAGCAGAGCCCGG
CTCGCTAAGCTGAAACCAGAGGACGATGTGATTCAGCAGATGCTCGACGATGCAGCCGAATTCTTTCTGG
ACGATGACTTCAGCATCTCCCTCGATCTGATTGTGGCTGCAGATCGGGACCCCGCCCTGCGAGAAGGGAT
TCAGCGAACCGTGGAGCGCAACCGATTTGTGGTCGAAGATATGTGGCTCGGCGTGCTGGTGTCTAGGGGA
CTGAGTAGAGATGACGCCGAGGACATCCTCTGGCTGATTTTCAATTCCGTGAGGGGCCTCGCTGTCAGAT
CTCTGTGGCAGAAGGACAAAGAGCGGTTTGAACGAGTCAGAAACAGCACACTGGAAATCGCACGGGAGAG
ATACGCTAAGTTCAAAAGGGGTAAGCCTATCCCTAACCCTCTCCTCGGTCTCGATTCTACGCCGGATAAG
GCACGTCGTCCAGCAGTAAGATCACCACCACTAGGAACTCGTAAGCGAAAGCGTCCTTCTCGGGGTCTGA
TGGCAGAAATCGGTACTGGCTTTCCATTCGACCCCCATTATGTGGAAGTCCTGGGCGAGCGCATGCACTA
CGTCGATGTTGGTCCGCGCGATGGCACCCCTGTGCTGTTCCTGCACGGTAACCCGACCTCCTCCTACGTG
TGGCGCAACATCATCCCGCATGTTGCACCGACCCATCGCTGCATTGCTCCAGACCTGATCGGTATGGGCA
AATCCGACAAACCAGACCTGGGTTATTTCTTCGACGACCACGTCCGCTTCATGGATGCCTTCATCGAAGC
CCTGGGTCTGGAAGAGGTCGTCCTGGTCATTCACGACTGGGGCTCCGCTCTGGGTTTCCACTGGGCCAAG
CGCAATCCAGAGCGCGTCAAAGGTATTGCATTTATGGAGTTCATCCGCCCTATCCCGACCTGGGACGAAT
GGCCAGAATTTGCCCGCGAGACCTTCCAGGCCTTCCGCACCACCGACGTCGGCCGCAAGCTGATCATCGA
TCAGAACGTTTTTATCGAGGGTACGCTGCCGATGGGTGTCGTCCGCCCGCTGACTGAAGTCGAGATGGAC
CATTACCGCGAGCCGTTCCTGAATCCTGTTGACCGCGAGCCACTGTGGCGCTTCCCAAACGAGCTGCCAA
TCGCCGGTGAGCCAGCGAACATCGTCGCGCTGGTCGAAGAATACATGGACTGGCTGCACCAGTCCCCTGT
CCCGAAGCTGCTGTTCTGGGGCACCCCAGGCGTTCTGATCCCACCGGCCGAAGCCGCTCGCCTGGCCAAA
AGCCTGCCTAACTGCAAGGCTGTGGACATCGGCCCGGGTCTGAATCTGCTGCAAGAAGACAACCCGGACC
TGATCGGCAGCGAGATCGCGCGCTGGCTGTCTACTCTGGAGATTTCCGGCGGATCTATGGCAGAAATCGG
TACTGGCTTTCCATTCGACCCCCATTATGTGGAAGTCCTGGGCGAGCGCATGCACTACGTCGATGTTGGT
CCGCGCGATGGCACCCCTGTGCTGTTCCTGCACGGTAACCCGACCTCCTCCTACGTGTGGCGCAACATCA
TCCCGCATGTTGCACCGACCCATCGCTGCATTGCTCCAGACCTGATCGGTATGGGCAAATCCGACAAACC
AGACCTGGGTTATTTCTTCGACGACCACGTCCGCTTCATGGATGCCTTCATCGAAGCCCTGGGTCTGGAA
GAGGTCGTCCTGGTCATTCACGACTGGGGCTCCGCTCTGGGTTTCCACTGGGCCAAGCGCAATCCAGAGC
GCGTCAAAGGTATTGCATTTATGGAGTTCATCCGCCCTATCCCGACCTGGGACGAATGGCCAGAATTTGC
CCGCGAGACCTTCCAGGCCTTCCGCACCACCGACGTCGGCCGCAAGCTGATCATCGATCAGAACGTTTTT
ATCGAGGGTACGCTGCCGATGGGTGTCGTCCGCCCGCTGACTGAAGTCGAGATGGACCATTACCGCGAGC
CGTTCCTGAATCCTGTTGACCGCGAGCCACTGTGGCGCTTCCCAAACGAGCTGCCAATCGCCGGTGAGCC
AGCGAACATCGTCGCGCTGGTCGAAGAATACATGGACTGGCTGCACCAGTCCCCTGTCCCGAAGCTGCTG
TTCTGGGGCACCCCAGGCGTTCTGATCCCACCGGCCGAAGCCGCTCGCCTGGCCAAAAGCCTGCCTAACT
GCAAGGCTGTGGACATCGGCCCGGGTCTGAATCTGCTGCAAGAAGACAACCCGGACCTGATCGGCAGCGA
GATCGCGCGCTGGCTGTCTACTCTGGAGATTTCCGGCTAAGTGCCTAGGCGGCCGCACTCGAGATATCTA
GACCCAGCTTTCTTGTACAAAGTGGTGATCCTTATTTATTGATCCTTATTTATTGTAGCTTATTTATTGC
TACTTATTTATTGATCTGCGGCCGCGACTCTAGATCATAATCAGCCATACCACATTTGTAGAGGTTTTAC
TTGCTTTAAAAAACCTCCCACACCTCCCCCTGAACCTGAAACATAAAATGAATGCAATTGTTGTTGTTAA
CTTGTTTATTGCAGCTTATAATGGTTACAAATAAAGCAATAGCATCACAAATTTCACAAATAAAGCATTT
TTTTCACTGCATTCTAGTTGTGGTTTGTCCAAACTCATCAATGTATCTTAAGGAATTCGATAAAAGTTTT
GTTACTTTATAGAAGAAATTTTGAGTTTTTGTTTTTTTTTAATAAATAAATAAACATAAATAAATTGTTT
GTTGAATTTATTATTAGTATGTAAGTGTAAATATAATAAAACTTAATATCTATTCAAATTAATAAATAAA
CCTCGATATACAGACCGATAAAACACATGCGTCAATTTTACGCATGATTATCTTTAACGTACGTCACAAT
ATGATTATCTTTCTAGGGTTAATCTAGCTGCGGCGCGCCGGTACCCAATTCGCCCTATAGTGAGTCGTAT
TACGCGCGCTCACTGGCCGTCGTTTTACAACGTCGTGACTGGGAAAACCCTGGCGTTACCCAACTTAATC
GCCTTGCAGCACATCCCCCTTTCGCCAGCTGGCGTAATAGCGAAGAGGCCCGCACCGATCGCCCTTCCCA
ACAGTTGCGCAGCCTGAATGGCGAATGGG
[124 nt withheld, positions 7240-7363]
C
[91 nt withheld, positions 7365-7455]
A
[49 nt withheld, positions 7457-7505]
CCTTTGACGTTGGAGTCCACGTTCTTT
[37 nt withheld, positions 7533-7569]
ACCCTATCTCGGTCTATTCTTTTGATTTATAAGGGATTTTGCCGATTTCGGCCTATTGGTTAAAAAATGA
GCTGATTTAACAAAAATTTAACGCGAATTTTAACAAAATATTAACGCTTACAATTTAG
