Features (pLannotate 1.2.2; 22 found; start..end, strand, type, name):
     73..91      +  enhancer       CMV enhancer (fragment): human cytomegalovirus immediate early enhancer
     98..1309    +  promoter       UbC promoter: human ubiquitin C promoter
   1326..1350    +  protein_bind   attB1: mutant version of attB; recombination site for the Gateway® BP reaction BP Clonase™
   1412..2020    +  CDS            cymR: CYMR_PSEPU - Experimental evidence at transcript level: Swiss-Prot protein existence level 2. Involved in the repression of the cym and cmt operons which are responsible of the p-cymene degradation. From Pseudomonas putida (Arthrobacter siderocapsulatus).
   2021..2062    +  CDS            V5 tag: epitope tag from simian virus 5
   2069..2149    +  CDS            ICP22 (fragment): ICP22_HHV11 - Experimental evidence at protein level: Swiss-Prot protein existence level 1. Functions as a general transcriptional regulator of cellular and viral mRNAs mainly by mediating changes on the host RNA polymerase II. One change, which is UL13 independent, is the rapid loss of Pol II forms bearing Ser-2 phosphorylation. A second change, which is UL13 dependent, is the appearance of an intermediate form of Pol II that differs from the normal hypo- and hyperphosphorylated forms. These Pol II modifications immediately inhibit host genome transcription, leading to cell cycle deregulation
   2141..3031    +  CDS            HaloTag®: modified bacterial dehalogenase that forms covalent bonds with chloroalkane derivatives
   3038..3928    +  CDS            HaloTag®: modified bacterial dehalogenase that forms covalent bonds with chloroalkane derivatives
   3963..3987    -  protein_bind   attB2: mutant version of attB; recombination site for the Gateway® BP reaction BP Clonase™
   4064..4147    +  CDS            large T antigen (fragment): large T antigen from SV40 (simian virus 40)
   4170..4291    +  polyA_signal   SV40 poly(A) signal: SV40 polyadenylation signal
   4575..4593    -  promoter       T7 promoter: promoter for bacteriophage T7 RNA polymerase
   4601..4756    +  CDS            lacZα (fragment): LacZα fragment of β-galactosidase; lacZ fragment
   4761..5189    +  rep_origin     f1 ori (sequence partly withheld): f1 bacteriophage origin of replication; arrow indicates direction of (+) strand synthesis
   5242..5346    +  promoter       AmpR promoter: bla
   5347..6207    +  CDS            AmpR: β-lactamase; bla; confers resistance to ampicillin, carbenicillin, and related antibiotics
   6378..6966    +  rep_origin     ori: high-copy-number ColE1/pMB1/pBR322/pUC origin of replication
   7149..7241    +  CDS            lacI (fragment): lac repressor; lacI; The lac repressor binds to the lac operator to inhibit transcription in E. coli. This inhibition can be relieved by adding lactose or isopropyl-β-D-thiogalactopyranoside (IPTG).
   7254..7275    +  protein_bind   CAP binding site: CAP binding activates transcription in the presence of cAMP. E. coli catabolite activator protein
   7290..7320    +  promoter       lac promoter: promoter for the E. coli lac operon
   7328..7344    +  protein_bind   lac operator: The lac repressor binds to the lac operator to inhibit transcription in E. coli. This inhibition can be relieved by adding lactose or isopropyl-β-D-thiogalactopyranoside (IPTG). lac repressor encoded by lacI
   7389..7407    +  promoter       T3 promoter: promoter for bacteriophage T3 RNA polymerase
>Addgene plasmid #119907 | epB_UbC_CymRV5-nls-Halox2_DEx4 | addgene full sequence | sequence record 232743 | Addgene NGS Result
TATTGTTATTTCGTGTTCTACTTACGTGATAACTTATTATATATATATTTTCTTGTTATAGATATCCTTC
TCGACATTGATTATTGACTAGAGATCTGGCCTCCGCGCCGGGTTTTGGCGCCTCCCGCGGGCGCCCCCCT
CCTCACGGCGAGCGCTGCCACGTCAGACGAAGGGCGCAGCGAGCGTCCTGATCCTTCCGCCCGGACGCTC
AGGACAGCGGCCCGCTGCTCATAAGACTCGGCCTTAGAACCCCAGTATCAGCAGAAGGACATTTTAGGAC
GGGACTTGGGTGACTCTAGGGCACTGGTTTTCTTTCCAGAGAGCGGAACAGGCGAGGAAAAGTAGTCCCT
TCTCGGCGATTCTGCGGAGGGATCTCCGTGGGGCGGTGAACGCCGATGATTATATAAGGACGCGCCGGGT
GTGGCACAGCTAGTTCCGTCGCAGCCGGGATTTGGGTCGCGGTTCTTGTTTGTGGATCGCTGTGATCGTC
ACTTGGTGAGTAGCGGGCTGCTGGGCTGGCCGGGGCTTTCGTGGCCGCCGGGCCGCTCGGTGGGACGGAA
GCGTGTGGAGAGACCGCCAAGGGCTGTAGTCTGGGTCCGCGAGCAAGGTTGCCCTGAACTGGGGGTTGGG
GGGAGCGCAGCAAAATGGCGGCTGTTCCCGAGTCTTGAATGGAAGACGCTTGTGAGGCGGGCTGTGAGGT
CGTTGAAACAAGGTGGGGGGCATGGTGGGCGGCAAGAACCCAAGGTCTTGAGGCCTTCGCTAATGCGGGA
AAGCTCTTATTCGGGTGAGATGGGCTGGGGCACCATCTGGGGACCCTGACGTGAAGTTTGTCACTGACTG
GAGAACTCGGTTTGTCGTCTGTTGCGGGGGCGGCAGTTATGGCGGTGCCGTTGGGCAGTGCACCCGTACC
TTTGGGAGCGCGCGCCCTCGTCGTGTCGTGACGTCACCCGTTCTGTTGGCTTATAATGCAGGGTGGGGCC
ACCTGCCGGTAGGTGTGCGGTAGGCTTTTCTCCGTCGCAGGACGCAGGGTTCGGGCCTAGGGTAGGCTCT
CCTGAATCGACAGGCGCCGGACCTCTGGTGAGGGGAGGGATAAGTGAGGCGTCAGTTTCTTTGGTCGGTT
TTATGTACCTATCTTCTTAAGTAGCTGAAGCTCCGGTTTTGAACTATGCGCTCGGGGTTGGCGAGTGTGT
TTTGTGAAGTTTTTTAGGCACCTTTTGAAATGTAATCATTTGGGTCAATATGTAATTTTCAGTGTTAGAC
TAGTAAATTGTCCGCTAAATTCTGGCCGTTTTTGGCTTTTTTGTTAGACGAAGCTCGAGGATATCACAAG
TTTGTACAAAAAAGCAGGCTTTAAAGGAACCAATTCAGTCGACTGGATCCGGTACCGAATTCGCGGCCGC
CTAGCTAAACCATGTCACCTAAGAGAAGAACTCAGGCAGAGAGAGCAATGGAAACTCAGGGGAAACTCAT
CGCAGCCGCACTCGGGGTCCTCAGAGAAAAGGGCTACGCAGGATTCCGGATCGCCGATGTGCCAGGAGCA
GCTGGTGTCTCACGCGGGGCTCAGAGCCACCATTTCCCTACCAAACTGGAGCTGCTCCTGGCAACATTTG
AGTGGCTGTATGAACAGATCACTGAGAGGAGCAGAGCCCGGCTCGCTAAGCTGAAACCAGAGGACGATGT
GATTCAGCAGATGCTCGACGATGCAGCCGAATTCTTTCTGGACGATGACTTCAGCATCTCCCTCGATCTG
ATTGTGGCTGCAGATCGGGACCCCGCCCTGCGAGAAGGGATTCAGCGAACCGTGGAGCGCAACCGATTTG
TGGTCGAAGATATGTGGCTCGGCGTGCTGGTGTCTAGGGGACTGAGTAGAGATGACGCCGAGGACATCCT
CTGGCTGATTTTCAATTCCGTGAGGGGCCTCGCTGTCAGATCTCTGTGGCAGAAGGACAAAGAGCGGTTT
GAACGAGTCAGAAACAGCACACTGGAAATCGCACGGGAGAGATACGCTAAGTTCAAAAGGGGTAAGCCTA
TCCCTAACCCTCTCCTCGGTCTCGATTCTACGCCGGATAAGGCACGTCGTCCAGCAGTAAGATCACCACC
ACTAGGAACTCGTAAGCGAAAGCGTCCTTCTCGGGGTCTGATGGCAGAAATCGGTACTGGCTTTCCATTC
GACCCCCATTATGTGGAAGTCCTGGGCGAGCGCATGCACTACGTCGATGTTGGTCCGCGCGATGGCACCC
CTGTGCTGTTCCTGCACGGTAACCCGACCTCCTCCTACGTGTGGCGCAACATCATCCCGCATGTTGCACC
GACCCATCGCTGCATTGCTCCAGACCTGATCGGTATGGGCAAATCCGACAAACCAGACCTGGGTTATTTC
TTCGACGACCACGTCCGCTTCATGGATGCCTTCATCGAAGCCCTGGGTCTGGAAGAGGTCGTCCTGGTCA
TTCACGACTGGGGCTCCGCTCTGGGTTTCCACTGGGCCAAGCGCAATCCAGAGCGCGTCAAAGGTATTGC
ATTTATGGAGTTCATCCGCCCTATCCCGACCTGGGACGAATGGCCAGAATTTGCCCGCGAGACCTTCCAG
GCCTTCCGCACCACCGACGTCGGCCGCAAGCTGATCATCGATCAGAACGTTTTTATCGAGGGTACGCTGC
CGATGGGTGTCGTCCGCCCGCTGACTGAAGTCGAGATGGACCATTACCGCGAGCCGTTCCTGAATCCTGT
TGACCGCGAGCCACTGTGGCGCTTCCCAAACGAGCTGCCAATCGCCGGTGAGCCAGCGAACATCGTCGCG
CTGGTCGAAGAATACATGGACTGGCTGCACCAGTCCCCTGTCCCGAAGCTGCTGTTCTGGGGCACCCCAG
GCGTTCTGATCCCACCGGCCGAAGCCGCTCGCCTGGCCAAAAGCCTGCCTAACTGCAAGGCTGTGGACAT
CGGCCCGGGTCTGAATCTGCTGCAAGAAGACAACCCGGACCTGATCGGCAGCGAGATCGCGCGCTGGCTG
TCTACTCTGGAGATTTCCGGCGGATCTATGGCAGAAATCGGTACTGGCTTTCCATTCGACCCCCATTATG
TGGAAGTCCTGGGCGAGCGCATGCACTACGTCGATGTTGGTCCGCGCGATGGCACCCCTGTGCTGTTCCT
GCACGGTAACCCGACCTCCTCCTACGTGTGGCGCAACATCATCCCGCATGTTGCACCGACCCATCGCTGC
ATTGCTCCAGACCTGATCGGTATGGGCAAATCCGACAAACCAGACCTGGGTTATTTCTTCGACGACCACG
TCCGCTTCATGGATGCCTTCATCGAAGCCCTGGGTCTGGAAGAGGTCGTCCTGGTCATTCACGACTGGGG
CTCCGCTCTGGGTTTCCACTGGGCCAAGCGCAATCCAGAGCGCGTCAAAGGTATTGCATTTATGGAGTTC
ATCCGCCCTATCCCGACCTGGGACGAATGGCCAGAATTTGCCCGCGAGACCTTCCAGGCCTTCCGCACCA
CCGACGTCGGCCGCAAGCTGATCATCGATCAGAACGTTTTTATCGAGGGTACGCTGCCGATGGGTGTCGT
CCGCCCGCTGACTGAAGTCGAGATGGACCATTACCGCGAGCCGTTCCTGAATCCTGTTGACCGCGAGCCA
CTGTGGCGCTTCCCAAACGAGCTGCCAATCGCCGGTGAGCCAGCGAACATCGTCGCGCTGGTCGAAGAAT
ACATGGACTGGCTGCACCAGTCCCCTGTCCCGAAGCTGCTGTTCTGGGGCACCCCAGGCGTTCTGATCCC
ACCGGCCGAAGCCGCTCGCCTGGCCAAAAGCCTGCCTAACTGCAAGGCTGTGGACATCGGCCCGGGTCTG
AATCTGCTGCAAGAAGACAACCCGGACCTGATCGGCAGCGAGATCGCGCGCTGGCTGTCTACTCTGGAGA
TTTCCGGCTAAGTGCCTAGGCGGCCGCACTCGAGATATCTAGACCCAGCTTTCTTGTACAAAGTGGTGAT
CCTTATTTATTGATCCTTATTTATTGTAGCTTATTTATTGCTACTTATTTATTGATCTGCGGCCGCGACT
CTAGATCATAATCAGCCATACCACATTTGTAGAGGTTTTACTTGCTTTAAAAAACCTCCCACACCTCCCC
CTGAACCTGAAACATAAAATGAATGCAATTGTTGTTGTTAACTTGTTTATTGCAGCTTATAATGGTTACA
AATAAAGCAATAGCATCACAAATTTCACAAATAAAGCATTTTTTTCACTGCATTCTAGTTGTGGTTTGTC
CAAACTCATCAATGTATCTTAAGGAATTCGATAAAAGTTTTGTTACTTTATAGAAGAAATTTTGAGTTTT
TGTTTTTTTTTAATAAATAAATAAACATAAATAAATTGTTTGTTGAATTTATTATTAGTATGTAAGTGTA
AATATAATAAAACTTAATATCTATTCAAATTAATAAATAAACCTCGATATACAGACCGATAAAACACATG
CGTCAATTTTACGCATGATTATCTTTAACGTACGTCACAATATGATTATCTTTCTAGGGTTAATCTAGCT
GCGGCGCGCCGGTACCCAATTCGCCCTATAGTGAGTCGTATTACGCGCGCTCACTGGCCGTCGTTTTACA
ACGTCGTGACTGGGAAAACCCTGGCGTTACCCAACTTAATCGCCTTGCAGCACATCCCCCTTTCGCCAGC
TGGCGTAATAGCGAAGAGGCCCGCACCGATCGCCCTTCCCAACAGTTGCGCAGCCTGAATGGCGAATGGG
[124 nt withheld, positions 4761-4884]
C
[91 nt withheld, positions 4886-4976]
A
[49 nt withheld, positions 4978-5026]
CCTTTGACGTTGGAGTCCACGTTCTTT
[37 nt withheld, positions 5054-5090]
ACCCTATCTCGGTCTATTCTTTTGATTTATAAGGGATTTTGCCGATTTCGGCCTATTGGTTAAAAAATGA
GCTGATTTAACAAAAATTTAACGCGAATTTTAACAAAATATTAACGCTTACAATTTAGGTGGCACTTTTC
GGGGAAATGTGCGCGGAACCCCTATTTGTTTATTTTTCTAAATACATTCAAATATGTATCCGCTCATGAG
ACAATAACCCTGATAAATGCTTCAATAATATTGAAAAAGGAAGAGTATGAGTATTCAACATTTCCGTGTC
GCCCTTATTCCCTTTTTTGCGGCATTTTGCCTTCCTGTTTTTGCTCACCCAGAAACGCTGGTGAAAGTAA
AAGATGCTGAAGATCAGTTGGGTGCACGAGTGGGTTACATCGAACTGGATCTCAACAGCGGTAAGATCCT
TGAGAGTTTTCGCCCCGAAGAACGTTTTCCAATGATGAGCACTTTTAAAGTTCTGCTATGTGGCGCGGTA
TTATCCCGTATTGACGCCGGGCAAGAGCAACTCGGTCGCCGCATACACTATTCTCAGAATGACTTGGTTG
AGTACTCACCAGTCACAGAAAAGCATCTTACGGATGGCATGACAGTAAGAGAATTATGCAGTGCTGCCAT
AACCATGAGTGATAACACTGCGGCCAACTTACTTCTGACAACGATCGGAGGACCGAAGGAGCTAACCGCT
TTTTTGCACAACATGGGGGATCATGTAACTCGCCTTGATCGTTGGGAACCGGAGCTGAATGAAGCCATAC
CAAACGACGAGCGTGACACCACGATGCCTGTAGCAATGGCAACAACGTTGCGCAAACTATTAACTGGCGA
ACTACTTACTCTAGCTTCCCGGCAACAATTAATAGACTGGATGGAGGCGGATAAAGTTGCAGGACCACTT
CTGCGCTCGGCCCTTCCGGCTGGCTGGTTTATTGCTGATAAATCTGGAGCCGGTGAGCGTGGGTCTCGCG
GTATCATTGCAGCACTGGGGCCAGATGGTAAGCCCTCCCGTATCGTAGTTATCTACACGACGGGGAGTCA
GGCAACTATGGATGAACGAAATAGACAGATCGCTGAGATAGGTGCCTCACTGATTAAGCATTGGTAACTG
TCAGACCAAGTTTACTCATATATACTTTAGATTGATTTAAAACTTCATTTTTAATTTAAAAGGATCTAGG
TGAAGATCCTTTTTGATAATCTCATGACCAAAATCCCTTAACGTGAGTTTTCGTTCCACTGAGCGTCAGA
CCCCGTAGAAAAGATCAAAGGATCTTCTTGAGATCCTTTTTTTCTGCGCGTAATCTGCTGCTTGCAAACA
AAAAAACCACCGCTACCAGCGGTGGTTTGTTTGCCGGATCAAGAGCTACCAACTCTTTTTCCGAAGGTAA
CTGGCTTCAGCAGAGCGCAGATACCAAATACTGTTCTTCTAGTGTAGCCGTAGTTAGGCCACCACTTCAA
GAACTCTGTAGCACCGCCTACATACCTCGCTCTGCTAATCCTGTTACCAGTGGCTGCTGCCAGTGGCGAT
AAGTCGTGTCTTACCGGGTTGGACTCAAGACGATAGTTACCGGATAAGGCGCAGCGGTCGGGCTGAACGG
GGGGTTCGTGCACACAGCCCAGCTTGGAGCGAACGACCTACACCGAACTGAGATACCTACAGCGTGAGCT
ATGAGAAAGCGCCACGCTTCCCGAAGGGAGAAAGGCGGACAGGTATCCGGTAAGCGGCAGGGTCGGAACA
GGAGAGCGCACGAGGGAGCTTCCAGGGGGAAACGCCTGGTATCTTTATAGTCCTGTCGGGTTTCGCCACC
TCTGACTTGAGCGTCGATTTTTGTGATGCTCGTCAGGGGGGCGGAGCCTATGGAAAAACGCCAGCAACGC
GGCCTTTTTACGGTTCCTGGCCTTTTGCTGGCCTTTTGCTCACATGTTCTTTCCTGCGTTATCCCCTGAT
TCTGTGGATAACCGTATTACCGCCTTTGAGTGAGCTGATACCGCTCGCCGCAGCCGAACGACCGAGCGCA
GCGAGTCAGTGAGCGAGGAAGCGGAAGAGCGCCCAATACGCAAACCGCCTCTCCCCGCGCGTTGGCCGAT
TCATTAATGCAGCTGGCACGACAGGTTTCCCGACTGGAAAGCGGGCAGTGAGCGCAACGCAATTAATGTG
AGTTAGCTCACTCATTAGGCACCCCAGGCTTTACACTTTATGCTTCCGGCTCGTATGTTGTGTGGAATTG
TGAGCGGATAACAATTTCACACAGGAAACAGCTATGACCATGATTACGCCAAGCGCGCAATTAACCCTCA
CTAAAGGGAACAAAAGCTGGAGCTCCACCGCGGGGCGCGCCGCAGCTAGATTAACCCTAGAAAGATAGTC
TGCGTAAAATTGACGCATGCATTCTTGAAATATTGCTCTCTCTTTCTAAATAGCGCGAATCCGTCGCTGT
GCATTTAGGACATCTCAGTCGCCGCTTGGAGCTCCCGTGAGGCGTGCTTGTCAATGCGGTAAGTGTCACT
GATTTTGAACTATAACAACCGCGTGAGTCAAAATGACGCATGATTATCTTTTACGTGACTTTTAAGATTT
AACTCATACGATAATTA
